Addgene plasmid #1545: L3516
Purpose: (Empty Backbone)
Depositing lab: Andrew Fire. Depositing organization: Carnegie Institution for Science.
Backbone
  Vector backbone: Unknown
  Backbone size (bp): 6866
  Vector type: Worm Expression
Growth in bacteria
  Bacterial resistance: Ampicillin, 100 μg/mL
  Growth temperature: 37°C
  Growth strain: DH5alpha
  Copy number: Unknown
Gene/Insert
  Gene/Insert name: None
  Tag / fusion protein: myo3-2341, myo3Tsa, IVSA, gfpN, IVSR, gfpF64L, gfpS65T, IVSS, gfpY145F, IVST, gfpC, IVSL, decoy
  Cloning method: Restriction Enzyme
Terms and licenses: Academic/Nonprofit Terms; Industry Terms: Not Available to Industry
Depositor comments: See Fire Lab Vector Kit Documentation 1997. Fire Lab Miniprep Number pPD114.95, Ligation number L3516.
How to cite: L3516 was a gift from Andrew Fire (Addgene plasmid # 1545 ; http://n2t.net/addgene:1545 ; RRID:Addgene_1545)
