[The description below was written by a language model from this plasmid's Addgene catalogue record and pLannotate feature annotations shown in this document.]
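Description:
L3516 (also recorded under the miniprep designation pPD114.95) is a worm expression vector from the 1997 Fire Lab Vector Kit, catalogued as an empty backbone of about 6.9 kb for use in Caenorhabditis elegans. The parent backbone is listed as unknown, but the annotated features show a pUC/pBR322-type bacterial scaffold: a high-copy ColE1/pMB1 origin, an ampicillin resistance gene (β-lactamase) with its own promoter, residual fragments of rop, the bom region and lacI, and a lac promoter/operator with CAP binding site next to a remnant of the pUC18/19 multiple cloning site. It is propagated in E. coli under ampicillin selection; no worm selection marker is recorded.

The payload is described only through the depositor's list of modules. These begin with myo3-2341 and myo3Tsa, which by their names appear to be upstream and transcription-start segments of the myo-3 gene, a muscle myosin heavy chain gene. No annotation covers the first ~2.4 kb, which is presumably where this sequence lies. It is followed by a GFP coding region split by several synthetic introns (IVSA, IVSR, IVSS, IVST, IVSL), a design used in Fire vectors to improve transgene expression in worms. The GFP carries the F64L, S65T and Y145F substitutions. The automated annotation detects this region as a partial match to a GFP variant, consistent with an intron-interrupted Aequorea GFP. A "decoy" element is also listed, and a short downstream hit to aex-5 probably reflects C. elegans 3' flanking sequence, although the record does not identify it. The construct would serve as a myo-3-driven GFP reporter or as a scaffold for inserting sequences by restriction cloning, with details deferred to the kit documentation.
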