Features (pLannotate 1.2.2; 12 found; start..end, strand, type, name):
   2397..2413    -  misc_feature   MCS (fragment): pUC18/19 multiple cloning site
   2506..3372    +  CDS            vsfGFP-9 (fragment): vsfGFP-9 is a basic (constitutively fluorescent) green fluorescent protein published in 2015, derived from Aequorea victoria. It has low acid sensitivity.
   3990..4142    +  CDS            aex-5 (fragment): AEX5_CAEEL - Also known as kpc-3 From Caenorhabditis elegans.
   4270..4305    +  CDS            rop (fragment): Rop protein, which maintains plasmids at low copy number; rop
   4407..4506    +  misc_feature   bom (fragment): basis of mobility region from pBR322
   4604..4708    +  promoter       AmpR promoter: bla
   4709..5569    +  CDS            AmpR: β-lactamase; bla; confers resistance to ampicillin, carbenicillin, and related antibiotics
   5740..6328    +  rep_origin     ori: high-copy-number ColE1/pMB1/pBR322/pUC origin of replication
   6511..6603    +  CDS            lacI (fragment): lac repressor; lacI; The lac repressor binds to the lac operator to inhibit transcription in E. coli. This inhibition can be relieved by adding lactose or isopropyl-β-D-thiogalactopyranoside (IPTG).
   6616..6637    +  protein_bind   CAP binding site: CAP binding activates transcription in the presence of cAMP. E. coli catabolite activator protein
   6652..6682    +  promoter       lac promoter: promoter for the E. coli lac operon
   6690..6706    +  protein_bind   lac operator: The lac repressor binds to the lac operator to inhibit transcription in E. coli. This inhibition can be relieved by adding lactose or isopropyl-β-D-thiogalactopyranoside (IPTG). lac repressor encoded by lacI
>Addgene plasmid #1545 | L3516 | depositor full sequence | sequence record 155 | Author sequence
AAGCTTGGGCTGCAGGTCGGCTATAATAAGTTCTTGAATAAAATAATTTTCCCGACAAAACATGAGTATT
TCTTTCGAAAATAAAAGTGCAGGCTAATTAGAGATTATTCTGTAATTAACTGCATAATTTGTCACGTGCC
ATAGTTTTACATTCCACTACGTCATAGTTCTTAAAATACTAATCTCCTGAAAATAGAAGTAGGTGAAGAA
AGTTTAATTATCAGTTCTAAAATGACAATTGATCTTTGGAATATGTTCTGAAACTACCGATCATTGAACA
GATGCTATTTGAATGATATAGAATTGTATATTTGCAATTTCTGAAACGCGTTCTTAAAGGCACACAGATT
AATTCAAAAGGGTCTGGCCGCAAAAAGGTTTATGGTGGCCGATTTTGAGTTTTGTGTGTGATTGCTTTTT
CACAATCAGTGTTTTCAGGATTATGTGATGAACTAGATCTTCAAGTTTCGTTACATTTCATATGTTTTCG
GAACTCACGAAGTACATATTGGGTATTGTGCTCAAAAAATTCAGCAATCAGCTTCGCTCCGCTGACTTTA
GAACCCAAAAAAATAGTATGGCCAAACTGACTGTGTTACGATCATTTCAATTTTTCAATACATATTTAAG
ATTTCTAAGAGTAAGAAGGTCAAAAACTGTTCTGGAATACATATATATTTTTCAGGTTACAATTAGTCAA
AAAGTGCACTGAAATATACGTTTTAATTTCACGAATAACCCAATTAGTTCAATGTATTTTTGGTCAACCA
ACGTTAAAGTTTGGCTTCCAACCAATTATCATTTCTGATCAACCACAATGTTTTTTCTTTATCTGCAAGT
TAATTTTTTATTTTTATCCAGATGTTTGGCATATTTTTCAATTCTTCACTAGCGCCCACTTCTTGCACTT
CCGGCGCCCTGAATCTAATGCATCTGTTGCAAGAATTGAAAGACCAATCAACACATTGTTTTCTTCACGA
GATACTGAAGAAAATGAATAAAAACAGAGAAAAAGAGCCATGTGATTAGTGACAACTGTTGCTAACAGAT
ACCATAGCTTGGACTTGGTACGTGATGGCAACGTATGGGTCAACAAAAATGATTGCAGAGGGGGTGCAAA
ACAGTCAAGTCGAGAAAATATGAAAAACAGAAAACAAAGAACAGAAAAATGGGTTTGAGAGTCAGTATAA
TTTATAAAAGAAAAATTGTACATAGAAATTAACCATTTTTGTAGAAGAAGTTATTTTTCAAGCATCGTTA
AAAATTATTCAAAGCACCTTATTTCATATTTAATTTTAAACATGGTTAAATGAACAACACGGTGCGCAAT
CAGGAAAACTTGAAATCTGAAACTGTTGTTGTGATCTTCTTCGCAACTGTTCAGATAGCACTAGTGTAAT
GTTAAGAGTGCGCGAATATAATGGAATATAATGGATCACACCTCCTGCCATCAGGTAAACGTCTCTGTTA
TCACATATTTCCAACTATTAAATTTTTACCTTTTACAGTTTTACATTTTTTTGAAAAAAGTAACTTTTTG
TCTTCAAAATCCCTGACGAAAATATCAAATATTTTAATCGAGACTGCAGAGGAACCGATTGATGATTTGG
AAAATCCAGCTTTACCTGTGTAAGAACTGAAAAGTTTCATAACCCTAGGGTATTCCCAGTTACATTCCCC
ACTGGCTAACAATAGCACCCAGTTTTTCATCACCTTTCTTCAAATTTCTCGGCGATTTGTTAAAAACAAA
ATTTGTGTCCCTTCTCTGATATCTCTATGTCTCTAAACACAAGTTCATCGGAAAACGAAGGAGGGTAGGT
GTTGGTTGGGCTCCCGAAGTGAAAATAGAAGAGCAAGAATAGAATATTAGAGAGAGAGTGCAGAGAGGGC
GGGATAGCTCCCGGGATTCCGTTTTCTTCTTCTTTATCTTCAACGATGATGTGTGTGCGTGTTGTATAGA
TTCTGTTGCTCCCCCACAACTCGCTCCGAAGGCTCAATACAATTCAATTGATATTGGAGGAGAGCCTACC
GGAGTGGGAGGATAAGAAGAAACATAAGAAGAAGAAGAAGAAGAAGCATGCTTCTGGTTTTTGATGCTAT
GAAAACGGCACAAAAAGATGATTGAGGTCCCTTTTCAATACCTTCTCTCATCTTTCAAATCCCATTGAAA
CCTAAAACTTCTCACCACGCTTTACCATTGTTCTCCAAAAACTTATAGCAATGTCTATAACTTTTTTATC
TCTGAAAAGCAGTGTTCCATTTTTCTTTTTCCTATTTTATTTCAATTGTTTCTCACATTTCGTTTGGATT
CTTTGCTTGTCAACCAGCTTCTTCTTCCACTTTTACCGTCTAATTTTCAGGGCAGGGAGCCATCAAACCC
ACGACCACTAGATCCATCTAGAGGATCCCCGGGATTGGCCAAAGGACCCAAAGGTATGTTTCGAATGATA
CTAACATAACATAGAACATTTTCAGGAGGACCCTTGGAGGGTACCGGTAGAAAAAATGAGTAAAGGAGAA
GAACTTTTCACTGGAGTTGTCCCAATTCTTGTTGAATTAGATGGTGATGTTAATGGGCACAAATTTTCTG
TCAGTGGAGAGGGTGAAGGTGATGCAACATACGGAAAACTTACCCTTAAATTTATTTGCACTACTGGAAA
ACTACCTGTTCCATGGGTAAGTTTAAACATATATATACTAACTAACCCTGATTATTTAAATTTTCAGCCA
ACACTTGTCACTACTCTCACTTATGGTGTTCAATGCTTCTCGAGATACCCAGATCATATGAAACAGCATG
ACTTTTTCAAGAGTGCCATGCCCGAAGGTTATGTACAGGAAAGAACTATATTTTTCAAAGATGACGGGAA
CTACAAGACACGTAAGTTTAAACAGTTCGGTACTAACTAACCATACATATTTAAATTTTCAGGTGCTGAA
GTCAAGTTTGAAGGTGATACCCTTGTTAATAGAATCGAGTTAAAAGGTATTGATTTTAAAGAAGATGGAA
ACATTCTTGGACACAAATTGGAATACAACTTCAACTCACACAACGTATACATCATGGCAGACAAACAAAA
GAATGGAATCAAAGTTGTAAGTTTAAACATGATTTTACTAACTAACTAATCTGATTTAAATTTTCAGAAC
TTCAAAATTAGACACAACATTGAAGATGGAAGCGTTCAACTAGCAGACCATTATCAACAAAATACTCCAA
TTGGCGATGGCCCTGTCCTTTTACCAGACAACCATTACCTGTCCACACAATCTGCCCTTTCGAAAGATCC
CAACGAAAAGAGAGACCACATGGTCCTTCTTGAGTTTGTAACAGCTGCTGGGATTACACATGGCATGGAT
GAACTATACAAATAGCATTCGTAGAATTCCAACTGAGCGCCGGTCGCTACCATTACCAACTTGTCTGGTG
TCAAAAATAATAGGGGCCGCTGTCATCAGAGTAAGTTTAAACTGAGTTCTACTAACTAACGAGTAATATT
TAAATTTTCAGCATCTCGCGCCCGTGCCTCTGACTTCTAAGTCCAATTACTCTTCAACATCCCTACATGC
TCTTTCTCCCTGTGCTCCCACCCCCTATTTTTGTTATTATCAAAAAACTTCTCTTAATTTCTTTGTTTTT
TAGCTTCTTTTAAGTCACCTCTAACAATGAAATTGTGTAGATTCAAAAATAGAATTAATTCGTAATAAAA
AGTCGAAAAAAATTGTGCTCCCTCCCCCCATTAATAATAATTCTATCCCAAAATCTACACAATGTTCTGT
GTACACTTCTTATGTTTTTTACTTCTGATAAATTTTTTTGAAACATCATAGAAAAAACCGCACACAAAAT
ACCTTATCATATGTTACGTTTCAGTTTATGACCGCAATTTTTATTTCTTCGCACGTCTGGGCCTCTCATG
ACGTCAAATCATGCTCATCGTGAAAAAGTTTTGGAGTATTTTTGGAATTTTTCAATCAAGTGAAAGTTTA
TGAAATTAATTTTCCTGCTTTTGCTTTTTGGGGTTTCCCCTATTGTTTGTCAAGATTTCGAGGACGGCGT
TTTTCTTGCTAAAATCACAAGTATTGATGAGCACGATGCAAGAAAGATCGGAAGAAGGTTTGGGTTTGAG
GCTCAGTGGAAGGTGAGTAGAAGTTGATAATTTGAAAGTGGAGTAGTGTCTATGGGGTTTTTGCCTTAAA
TGACAGAATACATTCCCAATATACCAAACATAACTGTTTCCTACTAGTCGGCCGTACGGGCCCTTTCGTC
TCGCGCGTTTCGGTGATGACGGTGAAAACCTCTGACACATGCAGCTCCCGGAGACGGTCACAGCTTGTCT
GTAAGCGGATGCCGGGAGCAGACAAGCCCGTCAGGGCGCGTCAGCGGGTGTTGGCGGGTGTCGGGGCTGG
CTTAACTATGCGGCATCAGAGCAGATTGTACTGAGAGTGCACCATATGCGGTGTGAAATACCGCACAGAT
GCGTAAGGAGAAAATACCGCATCAGGCGGCCTTAAGGGCCTCGTGATACGCCTATTTTTATAGGTTAATG
TCATGATAATAATGGTTTCTTAGACGTCAGGTGGCACTTTTCGGGGAAATGTGCGCGGAACCCCTATTTG
TTTATTTTTCTAAATACATTCAAATATGTATCCGCTCATGAGACAATAACCCTGATAAATGCTTCAATAA
TATTGAAAAAGGAAGAGTATGAGTATTCAACATTTCCGTGTCGCCCTTATTCCCTTTTTTGCGGCATTTT
GCCTTCCTGTTTTTGCTCACCCAGAAACGCTGGTGAAAGTAAAAGATGCTGAAGATCAGTTGGGTGCACG
AGTGGGTTACATCGAACTGGATCTCAACAGCGGTAAGATCCTTGAGAGTTTTCGCCCCGAAGAACGTTTT
CCAATGATGAGCACTTTTAAAGTTCTGCTATGTGGCGCGGTATTATCCCGTATTGACGCCGGGCAAGAGC
AACTCGGTCGCCGCATACACTATTCTCAGAATGACTTGGTTGAGTACTCACCAGTCACAGAAAAGCATCT
TACGGATGGCATGACAGTAAGAGAATTATGCAGTGCTGCCATAACCATGAGTGATAACACTGCGGCCAAC
TTACTTCTGACAACGATCGGAGGACCGAAGGAGCTAACCGCTTTTTTGCACAACATGGGGGATCATGTAA
CTCGCCTTGATCGTTGGGAACCGGAGCTGAATGAAGCCATACCAAACGACGAGCGTGACACCACGATGCC
TGTAGCAATGGCAACAACGTTGCGCAAACTATTAACTGGCGAACTACTTACTCTAGCTTCCCGGCAACAA
TTAATAGACTGGATGGAGGCGGATAAAGTTGCAGGACCACTTCTGCGCTCGGCCCTTCCGGCTGGCTGGT
TTATTGCTGATAAATCTGGAGCCGGTGAGCGTGGGTCTCGCGGTATCATTGCAGCACTGGGGCCAGATGG
TAAGCCCTCCCGTATCGTAGTTATCTACACGACGGGGAGTCAGGCAACTATGGATGAACGAAATAGACAG
ATCGCTGAGATAGGTGCCTCACTGATTAAGCATTGGTAACTGTCAGACCAAGTTTACTCATATATACTTT
AGATTGATTTAAAACTTCATTTTTAATTTAAAAGGATCTAGGTGAAGATCCTTTTTGATAATCTCATGAC
CAAAATCCCTTAACGTGAGTTTTCGTTCCACTGAGCGTCAGACCCCGTAGAAAAGATCAAAGGATCTTCT
TGAGATCCTTTTTTTCTGCGCGTAATCTGCTGCTTGCAAACAAAAAAACCACCGCTACCAGCGGTGGTTT
GTTTGCCGGATCAAGAGCTACCAACTCTTTTTCCGAAGGTAACTGGCTTCAGCAGAGCGCAGATACCAAA
TACTGTCCTTCTAGTGTAGCCGTAGTTAGGCCACCACTTCAAGAACTCTGTAGCACCGCCTACATACCTC
GCTCTGCTAATCCTGTTACCAGTGGCTGCTGCCAGTGGCGATAAGTCGTGTCTTACCGGGTTGGACTCAA
GACGATAGTTACCGGATAAGGCGCAGCGGTCGGGCTGAACGGGGGGTTCGTGCACACAGCCCAGCTTGGA
GCGAACGACCTACACCGAACTGAGATACCTACAGCGTGAGCATTGAGAAAGCGCCACGCTTCCCGAAGGG
AGAAAGGCGGACAGGTATCCGGTAAGCGGCAGGGTCGGAACAGGAGAGCGCACGAGGGAGCTTCCAGGGG
GAAACGCCTGGTATCTTTATAGTCCTGTCGGGTTTCGCCACCTCTGACTTGAGCGTCGATTTTTGTGATG
CTCGTCAGGGGGGCGGAGCCTATGGAAAAACGCCAGCAACGCGGCCTTTTTACGGTTCCTGGCCTTTTGC
TGGCCTTTTGCTCACATGTTCTTTCCTGCGTTATCCCCTGATTCTGTGGATAACCGTATTACCGCCTTTG
AGTGAGCTGATACCGCTCGCCGCAGCCGAACGACCGAGCGCAGCGAGTCAGTGAGCGAGGAAGCGGAAGA
GCGCCCAATACGCAAACCGCCTCTCCCCGCGCGTTGGCCGATTCATTAATGCAGCTGGCACGACAGGTTT
CCCGACTGGAAAGCGGGCAGTGAGCGCAACGCAATTAATGTGAGTTAGCTCACTCATTAGGCACCCCAGG
CTTTACACTTTATGCTTCCGGCTCGTATGTTGTGTGGAATTGTGAGCGGATAACAATTTCACACAGGAAA
CAGCTATGACCATGATTACGCCAAGCTGTAAGTTTAAACATGATCTTACTAACTAACTATTCTCATTTAA
ATTTTCAGAGCTTAAAAATGGCTGAAATCACTCACAACGATGGATACGCTAACAACTTGGAAATGAAAT
