>Addgene plasmid #1545 | L3516 | addgene partial sequence | sequence record 16685 | 1545_m13reverse
CTGATCTTACTAACTAACTATTCTCATTTAAATTTTCAGAGCTTAAAAATGGCTGAAATCACTCACAACG
ATGGATACGCTAACAACTTGGAAATGAAATAAGCTTGGGCTGCAGGTCGGCTATAATAAGTTCTTGAATA
AAATAATTTTCCCGACAAAACATGAGTATTTCTTTCGAAAATAAAAGTGCAGGCTAATTAGAGATTATTC
TGTAATTAACTGCATAATTTGTCACGTGCCATAGTTTTACATTCCACTACGTCATAGTTCTTAAAATACT
AATCTCCTGAAAATAGAAGTAGGTGAAGAAAGTTTAATTATCAGTTCTAAAATGACAATTGATCTTTGGA
ATATGTTCTGAAACTACCGATCATTGAACAGATGCTATTTGAATGATATAGAATTGTATATTTGCAATTT
CTGAAACGCGTTCTTAAAGGCACACAGATTAATTCAAAAGGGTCTGGCCGCAAAAAGGTTTATGGTGGCC
GATTTTGAGTTTTGTGTGTGATTGCTTTTTCACAATCAGTGTTTTCAGGATTATGTGATGAACTAGATCT
TCAAGTTTCGTTACATTTCATATGTTTTCGGAACTCACGAAGTACATATTGGGTATTGTGCTCAAAAAAT
TCAGCAATCAGCTTCGCTCCGCTGACTTTAGAACCCAAAAAAATAGTATGGCCAAACTGACTGTGTTACG
ATCATTTCAATTTTTCAATACATATTTAAGATTTCTAAGAGTAAGAAGGTCAAAAACTGTTCTGGAATAC
ATATATATTTTTCAGGTTACAATTAGTCAAAAAGTGCACTGAAATATACGTTTTAATTTCACGAATAACC
CAATTAGTTCAATGTATTTTTGGTCACCCACGTTAAAGTTTGGCTTCCACCCATTATCATTTCTGATCCA
CCNCAATGTTTTTTCTTTATCTGCAAGTTAATTTTTTATTTTATCCNGATGGTTGGCATATTTTTCAATT
CTTCCCTAGCCGCCCACTTCTTGCACTTCCGGGGGCCCNGAATCTAATGCCTCNGGTTGCCAGAATTGAA
AAACCNACCCANCCCCTGGNTTNCNTCCCNAGATCCTGNAGAAAATGGATTAAAACCNGAGAAAAAGGNC
CCNNGGATTAGGGANNCNGNTGGCNAACANAAACCNNANCTTGGACTGGGGACCGGAGGNCNCNTNGGGN
CCCACCAAAGGATGGCGAAGGGGGCCAACCNNCCGCCCCGAAATTGNAACCGAACCCCNGCNCCAAAGGG
GTTGGAGGCCCTANTTTAAAAAAANNGNCCCAAAATACCCNTTTGGNAAAAATTTTCCCCCNCNAAATTN
CCC
